>Addgene plasmid #32302 | pENTR L1-20XUAS-R5 | depositor full sequence | sequence record 36622 | pENTR L1-20XUAS-R5 sequence 3377 bps
CTTTCCTGCGTTATCCCCTGATTCTGTGGATAACCGTATTACCGCCTTTGAGTGAGCTGATACCGCTCGC
CGCAGCCGAACGACCGAGCGCAGCGAGTCAGTGAGCGAGGAAGCGGAAGAGCGCCCAATACGCAAACCGC
CTCTCCCCGCGCGTTGGCCGATTCATTAATGCAGCTGGCACGACAGGTTTCCCGACTGGAAAGCGGGCAG
TGAGCGCAACGCAATTAATACGCGTACCGCTAGCCAGGAAGAGTTTGTAGAAACGCAAAAAGGCCATCCG
TCAGGATGGCCTTCTGCTTAGTTTGATGCCTGGCAGTTTATGGCGGGCGTCCTGCCCGCCACCCTCCGGG
CCGTTGCTTCACAACGTTCAAATCCGCTCCCGGCGGATTTGTCCTACTCAGGAGAGCGTTCACCGACAAA
CAACAGATAAAACGAAAGGCCCAGTCTTCCGACTGAGCCTTTCGTTTTATTTGATGCCTGGCAGTTCCCT
ACTCTCGCGTTAACGCTAGCATGGATGTTTTCCCAGTCACGACGTTGTAAAACGACGGCCAGTCTTAAGC
TCGGGCCCCAAATAATGATTTTATTTTGACTGATAGTGACCTGTTCGTTGCAACAAATTGATGAGCAATG
CTTTTTTATAATGCCAACTTTGTACAAAAAAGCAGGCTCTCAAGCTTGCATGCCTGCAGGTCGGAGTACT
GTCCTCCGAGCGGAGTACTGTCCTCCGAGCGGAGTACTGTCCTCCGAGCGGAGTACTGTCCTCCGAGCGG
AGTACTGTCCTCCGAGCGGAGACTCTAGCCCTAGGGCATGCCTGCAGGTCGGAGTACTGTCCTCCGAGCG
GAGTACTGTCCTCCGAGCGGAGTACTGTCCTCCGAGCGGAGTACTGTCCTCCGAGCGGAGTACTGTCCTC
CGAGCGGAGACTCTAGCGCTAGCGCATGCCTGCAGGTCGGAGTACTGTCCTCCGAGCGGAGTACTGTCCT
CCGAGCGGAGTACTGTCCTCCGAGCGGAGTACTGTCCTCCGAGCGGAGTACTGTCCTCCGAGCGGAGACT
CTAGCACTAGTGCATGCCTGCAGGTCGGAGTACTGTCCTCCGAGCGGAGTACTGTCCTCCGAGCGGAGTA
CTGTCCTCCGAGCGGAGTACTGTCCTCCGAGCGGAGTACTGTCCTCCGAGCGGAGACTCTAGCGACGTCG
AGCGCCGGAGTATAAATAGAGGCGCTTCGTCTACGGAGCGACAATTCAATTCAAACAAGCAAAGTGAACA
CGTCGCTAAGCGAAAGCTAAGCAAATAAACAAGCGCAGCTGAACAAGCTAAACAATCTGCAGTAAAGTGC
AAGTTAAAGTGAATCAATTAAAAGTAACCAGCAACCAAGTAAATCAACTGCAACTACTGAAATCTGCCAA
GAAGTAATTATTGAATACAAGAAGAGAACTCTGAATAGACAACTTTGTATACAAAAGTTGAACGAGAAAC
GTAAAATGATATAAATATCAATATATTAAATTAGATTTTGCATAAAAAACAGACTACATAATACTGTAAA
ACACAACATATCCAGTCACTATGAATCAACTACTTAGATGGTATTAGTGACCTGTACTGCAGGGCGGCCG
CGATATCCCCTATAGTGAGTCGTATTACATGGTCATAGCTGTTTCCTGGCAGCTCTGGCCCGTGTCTCAA
AATCTCTGATGTTACATTGCACAAGATAAAAATATATCATCATGAACAATAAAACTGTCTGCTTACATAA
ACAGTAATACAAGGGGTGTTATGAGCCATATTCAACGGGAAACGTCGAGGCCGCGATTAAATTCCAACAT
GGATGCTGATTTATATGGGTATAAATGGGCTCGCGATAATGTCGGGCAATCAGGTGCGACAATCTATCGC
TTGTATGGGAAGCCCGATGCGCCAGAGTTGTTTCTGAAACATGGCAAAGGTAGCGTTGCCAATGATGTTA
CAGATGAGATGGTCAGACTAAACTGGCTGACGGAATTTATGCCTCTTCCGACCATCAAGCATTTTATCCG
TACTCCTGATGATGCATGGTTACTCACCACTGCGATCCCCGGAAAAACAGCATTCCAGGTATTAGAAGAA
TATCCTGATTCAGGTGAAAATATTGTTGATGCGCTGGCAGTGTTCCTGCGCCGGTTGCATTCGATTCCTG
TTTGTAATTGTCCTTTTAACAGCGATCGCGTATTTCGTCTCGCTCAGGCGCAATCACGAATGAATAACGG
TTTGGTTGATGCGAGTGATTTTGATGACGAGCGTAATGGCTGGCCTGTTGAACAAGTCTGGAAAGAAATG
CATAAACTTTTGCCATTCTCACCGGATTCAGTCGTCACTCATGGTGATTTCTCACTTGATAACCTTATTT
TTGACGAGGGGAAATTAATAGGTTGTATTGATGTTGGACGAGTCGGAATCGCAGACCGATACCAGGATCT
TGCCATCCTATGGAACTGCCTCGGTGAGTTTTCTCCTTCATTACAGAAACGGCTTTTTCAAAAATATGGT
ATTGATAATCCTGATATGAATAAATTGCAGTTTCATTTGATGCTCGATGAGTTTTTCTAATCAGAATTGG
TTAATTGGTTGTAACACTGGCAGAGCATTACGCTGACTTGACGGGACGGCGCAAGCTCATGACCAAAATC
CCTTAACGTGAGTTACGCGTCGTTCCACTGAGCGTCAGACCCCGTAGAAAAGATCAAAGGATCTTCTTGA
GATCCTTTTTTTCTGCGCGTAATCTGCTGCTTGCAAACAAAAAAACCACCGCTACCAGCGGTGGTTTGTT
TGCCGGATCAAGAGCTACCAACTCTTTTTCCGAAGGTAACTGGCTTCAGCAGAGCGCAGATACCAAATAC
TGTTCTTCTAGTGTAGCCGTAGTTAGGCCACCACTTCAAGAACTCTGTAGCACCGCCTACATACCTCGCT
CTGCTAATCCTGTTACCAGTGGCTGCTGCCAGTGGCGATAAGTCGTGTCTTACCGGGTTGGACTCAAGAC
GATAGTTACCGGATAAGGCGCAGCGGTCGGGCTGAACGGGGGGTTCGTGCACACAGCCCAGCTTGGAGCG
AACGACCTACACCGAACTGAGATACCTACAGCGTGAGCTATGAGAAAGCGCCACGCTTCCCGAAGGGAGA
AAGGCGGACAGGTATCCGGTAAGCGGCAGGGTCGGAACAGGAGAGCGCACGAGGGAGCTTCCAGGGGGAA
ACGCCTGGTATCTTTATAGTCCTGTCGGGTTTCGCCACCTCTGACTTGAGCGTCGATTTTTGTGATGCTC
GTCAGGGGGGCGGAGCCTATGGAAAAACGCCAGCAACGCGGCCTTTTTACGGTTCCTGGCCTTTTGCTGG
CCTTTTGCTCACATGTT
Features (pLannotate 1.2.2; 16 found; start..end, strand, type, name):
    121..213     +  CDS            lacI (fragment): lac repressor; lacI; The lac repressor binds to the lac operator to inhibit transcription in E. coli. This inhibition can be relieved by adding lactose or isopropyl-β-D-thiogalactopyranoside (IPTG).
    268..295     -  terminator     rrnB T2 terminator: transcription terminator T2 from the E. coli rrnB gene
    427..470     +  terminator     rrnB T1 terminator: Escherichia coli rrnB; transcription terminator T1 from the E. coli rrnB gene
    517..553     -  CDS            lacZα (fragment): LacZα fragment of β-galactosidase; lacZ fragment
    569..668     +  protein_bind   attL1: mutant version of attL; recombination site for the Gateway® LR reaction LR Clonase™
    672..693     -  misc_feature   MCS (fragment): pUC18/19 multiple cloning site
    692..786     +  protein_bind   5X UAS: five tandem copies of the "ScaI site" 17-mer CGGAGTACTGTCCTCCG, an upstream activating sequence (UAS) that efficiently binds yeast Gal4 (Webster et al., 1988; Pfeiffer et al., 2010) GAL4
    820..914     +  protein_bind   5X UAS: five tandem copies of the "ScaI site" 17-mer CGGAGTACTGTCCTCCG, an upstream activating sequence (UAS) that efficiently binds yeast Gal4 (Webster et al., 1988; Pfeiffer et al., 2010) GAL4
    948..1042    +  protein_bind   5X UAS: five tandem copies of the "ScaI site" 17-mer CGGAGTACTGTCCTCCG, an upstream activating sequence (UAS) that efficiently binds yeast Gal4 (Webster et al., 1988; Pfeiffer et al., 2010) GAL4
   1061..1077    -  misc_feature   MCS (fragment): pUC18/19 multiple cloning site
   1076..1170    +  protein_bind   5X UAS: five tandem copies of the "ScaI site" 17-mer CGGAGTACTGTCCTCCG, an upstream activating sequence (UAS) that efficiently binds yeast Gal4 (Webster et al., 1988; Pfeiffer et al., 2010) GAL4
   1195..1433    +  promoter       hsp70 promoter: Drosophila melanogaster hsp70Bb promoter
   1440..1563    +  protein_bind   attR5: mutant version of attR; recombination site for the Gateway® LR reaction LR Clonase™
   1619..1637    -  promoter       T7 promoter: promoter for bacteriophage T7 RNA polymerase
   1771..2580    +  CDS            KanR: aminoglycoside phosphotransferase; aph(3')-Ia; confers resistance to kanamycin in bacteria or G418 (Geneticin®) in eukaryotes
   2727..3315    +  rep_origin     ori: high-copy-number ColE1/pMB1/pBR322/pUC origin of replication
