[The description below was written by a language model from this plasmid's Addgene catalogue record and pLannotate feature annotations shown in this document.]
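Description:
pENTR L1-20XUAS-R5 is a Gateway MultiSite entry clone built in the Invitrogen pDONR 221 P1-P5r backbone, with a full sequence of 3,377 bp. It is maintained in E. coli as a high-copy plasmid through a ColE1/pUC-type origin and selected with kanamycin via the aph(3')-Ia KanR gene. Upstream of the recombination cassette sit the rrnB T1 and T2 terminators typical of pDONR vectors, which insulate the insert from read-through transcription. The short lacI, lacZα and pUC MCS fragments and the T7 promoter in the annotation are backbone or cloning remnants rather than functional parts of the payload.

The insert, flanked by attL1 and attR5, is a Gal4-responsive regulatory module. It carries four tandem blocks of 5X UAS, giving twenty copies of the 17-mer binding site for the yeast Gal4 transcriptional activator. The feature table also places a Drosophila melanogaster hsp70Bb promoter immediately downstream, which the catalogue name does not mention. Together these form an enhancer plus promoter unit that should be largely silent until Gal4 is present, with the multiplied binding sites intended to strengthen the response.

Because the module occupies the L1-R5 position, it serves as the first (5′) element in a MultiSite LR Clonase reaction. There it is joined in a defined order and orientation with one or more compatible downstream entry clones, such as a coding sequence or reporter, and a destination vector. The plasmid belongs to a MultiSite Gateway cloning toolkit for modular assembly of expression constructs. The hsp70 promoter and UAS elements point to Gal4/UAS binary expression in Drosophila, though the record does not explicitly state the target organism.
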