Addgene plasmid #32302: pENTR L1-20XUAS-R5
Depositing lab: Steve Stowers. Depositing organization: Montana State University. Publication: A Gateway MultiSite Recombination Cloning Toolkit. Petersen LK, Stowers RS. PLoS One. 2011;6(9):e24531. Epub 2011 Sep 9. 10.1371/journal.pone.0024531 PubMed 21931740.
Backbone
  Vector backbone: pDONR 221 P1-P5r
  Backbone manufacturer: Invitrogen
  Backbone size w/o insert (bp): 2609
  Vector type: Gateway MultiSite entry vector
Growth in bacteria
  Bacterial resistance: Kanamycin, 50 μg/mL
  Growth temperature: 37°C
  Growth strain: DH10B
  Copy number: High Copy
Gene/Insert
  Gene/Insert name: 20XUAS
  Species: S. cerevisiae (budding yeast)
  Insert size (bp): 768
  Cloning method: Gateway Cloning
  Sequencing primers: 5′ M13F; 3′ M13R
Terms and licenses: Academic/Nonprofit Terms; Industry Terms: Not Available to Industry
Depositor comments: Please see http://www.everyvector.com/sequences/show_public/12859 for additional plasmid map.
How to cite: pENTR L1-20XUAS-R5 was a gift from Steve Stowers (Addgene plasmid # 32302 ; http://n2t.net/addgene:32302 ; RRID:Addgene_32302)
