>Addgene plasmid #32302 | pENTR L1-20XUAS-R5 | addgene partial sequence | sequence record 37534 | M13-F20
TCATAGATTTATTTTGACTGATAGTGACCTGTTCGTTGCAACAAATTGATGAGCAATGCTTTTTTATAAT
GCCAACTTTGTACAAAAAAGCAGGCTCTCAAGCTTGCATGCCTGCAGGTCGGAGTACTGTCCTCCGAGCG
GAGTACTGTCCTCCGAGCGGAGTACTGTCCTCCGAGCGGAGTACTGTCCTCCGAGCGGAGTACTGTCCTC
CGAGCGGAGACTCTAGCCCTAGGGCATGCCTGCAGGTCGGAGTACTGTCCTCCGAGCGGAGTACTGTCCT
CCGAGCGGAGTACTGTCCTCCGAGCGGAGTACTGTCCTCCGAGCGGAGTACTGTCCTCCGAGCGGAGACT
CTAGCGCTAGCGCATGCCTGCAGGTCGGAGTACTGTCCTCCGAGCGGAGTACTGTCCTCCGAGCGGAGTA
CTGTCCTCCGAGCGGAGTACTGTCCTCCGAGCGGAGTACTGTCCTCCGAGCGGAGACTCTAGCACTAGTG
CATGCCTGCAGGTCGGAGTACTGTCCTCCGAGCGGAGTACTGTCCTCCGAGCGGAGTACTGTCCTCCGAG
CGGAGTACTGTCCTCCGAGCGGAGTACTGTCCTCCGAGCGGAGTANTGTCCTNCGANCNGAGTACTNTNN
TCCNAGCNGANTANTGTNCTNCGAGCGGANACTNTAGTTACGTCAAGCGCCGTGAATATAAATANAGGCG
CTTCGCTCTACGGATCGACAATTCAATTCTGAACAAGCTAAGTGATCTGCTCGCTAAGTG
